Addgene plasmid #71360: csd6_13-330_C176A/pET28b(+) N-tag
Purpose: csd6, construct:13-330, pET28b(+) N-tag, mutation:C176A
Depositing lab: SeWon Suh. Depositing organization: Seoul National University. Publication: The Cell Shape-determining Csd6 Protein from Helicobacter pylori Constitutes a New Family of l,d-Carboxypeptidase. Kim HS, Im HN, An DR, Yoon JY, Jang JY, Mobashery S, Hesek D, Lee M, Yoo J, Cui M, Choi S, Kim C, Lee NK, Kim SJ, Kim JY, Bang G, Han BW, Lee BI, Yoon HJ, Suh SW. J Biol Chem. 2015 Oct 9;290(41):25103-17. doi: 10.1074/jbc.M115.658781. Epub 2015 Aug 25. PubMed 26306031.
Backbone
  Vector backbone: pET28(+)
  Backbone manufacturer: Novagen
  Backbone size w/o insert (bp): 5300
  Total vector size (bp): 6200
  Vector type: Bacterial Expression
Growth in bacteria
  Bacterial resistance: Kanamycin, 50 μg/mL
  Growth temperature: 37°C
  Growth strain: DH5alpha
  Growth instructions: To produce protein, transform into Rosetta2(DE3)pLysS cells. induction: 18 degree @ 20 hours
  Copy number: Low Copy
Gene/Insert
  Gene/Insert name: HP0518 (alt name: Csd6)
  Species: changed Cysteine 176 to Alanine
  Insert size (bp): 954
  Entrez Gene: HP0518 (a.k.a. HP0518)
  Promoter: T7
  Tag / fusion protein: Histidine tag (N terminal on backbone)
  Cloning method: Restriction Enzyme; 5′ cloning site NdeI (unknown if destroyed); 3′ cloning site XhoI (unknown if destroyed)
  Sequencing primers: 5′ T7 promoter; 3′ T7 terminator
Terms and licenses: Academic/Nonprofit Terms; Industry Terms: Not Available to Industry
How to cite: csd6_13-330_C176A/pET28b(+) N-tag was a gift from SeWon Suh (Addgene plasmid # 71360 ; http://n2t.net/addgene:71360 ; RRID:Addgene_71360)
