[The description below was written by a language model from this plasmid's Addgene catalogue record.]
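Description:
csd6_13-330_C176A/pET28b(+) N-tag is a bacterial expression plasmid built on the Novagen pET28 backbone, about 6.2 kb in total, of which roughly 5.3 kb is vector. It confers kanamycin resistance and is listed as low copy. The plasmid is maintained in a standard cloning strain. Protein production requires a DE3-type host that supplies T7 RNA polymerase, and the record names a Rosetta2(DE3)pLysS strain for this. No feature table accompanies the entry, so the origin of replication and other backbone elements are not itemised.

The 954 bp insert encodes residues 13–330 of HP0518, also called Csd6, a cell shape-determining protein that the associated publication attributes to Helicobacter pylori. The species field of the record holds the mutation note rather than an organism name. The fragment was cloned between the NdeI and XhoI sites, which places it under the T7 promoter and in frame with the vector's N-terminal histidine tag. That tag allows purification by immobilised metal affinity chromatography.

The construct carries a single substitution, cysteine 176 to alanine. The linked study describes Csd6 as the founding member of a new family of L,D-carboxypeptidases, so a plausible reading is that this variant probes the contribution of Cys176 to activity, for example as a catalytically impaired control. The record itself does not state the role of the residue. The plasmid is suited to recombinant overexpression and purification of the truncated mutant protein for biochemical or structural comparison with the wild-type form.
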