>Addgene plasmid #71360 | csd6_13-330_C176A/pET28b(+) N-tag | addgene partial sequence | sequence record 138337 | T7 5'-TAATACGACTCACTATAGGG-3'
ACTTTAAGAAGGAGATATACCATGGGCAGCAGCCATCATCATCATCATCACAGCAGCGGCCTGGTGCCGC
GCGGCAGCCATATGGTGGGATTGAATGCTAGTGATCGTTTGTTAGAAATCATGCGCCTTTATCAAAAACA
AGGCTTGGAAATGGTGGGTCAAAAGTTGGATTCTTATTTAGCGGATAAATCTTTTTGGGCAGAAGAACTT
CAAAACAAGGACACGGATTTTGGCTATTATCAAAACAAGCAGTTTTTATTTGTGGCTAATAAATCCAAGC
CCAGTTTGGAGTTTTATGAGATAGAAAATAACATGCTTAAAAAAATCAACAGCTCTAAAGCTCTTGTAGG
CTCTAAAAAGGGCGATAAGACTTTAGAGGGCGATTTGGCCACGCCTATTGGAGTGTATCGTATCACGCAG
AAATTA
