>Addgene plasmid #71360 | csd6_13-330_C176A/pET28b(+) N-tag | addgene partial sequence | sequence record 138419 | T7term 5'-GCTAGTTATTGCTCAGCGG-3'
CAGCCGGATCTCAGTGGTGGTGGTGGTGGTGCTCGAGTTATTTTTCCATTATAATAGACACTTGATTGTT
TTCAATCTCTATATAGAGTTCTTTTTGAGAATTGGAGCTATAAGAGAGCTTGTTATGCTGGTAGGCTTTA
TAATCTTGGTCAAACACCACATAAAACAAGCGTTTGTTCTGAGAGTTGGGGTAAGGGATCACATTGATAG
AGGAAAAAGCGATATTCTTTTTTTCGTTTTTTGCAAACACCCTTTTTTTATACTCTTTAAAAGCGTTAAA
TTTCATGCCGTCATAGCGAGTGAAATTGGGGTTATAAAAACGCATGTAGCGTTCAAAATCGCCCCTAGCC
CAGGCTTCTTTCCATTGAAAAAGGGAGCTTAAAATCATGCTCAATTCTTCTTTGGTGCTTGGGAAAAACT
TGTCTTCATAGGTGATGAGGAACGCTTTTTCGCCTTTTAACACTTTGTCATAAGAGCTTAAAAGCGGGTT
TTCAATCGCAATCGCGCCCTTGGTGTTCAATTCATTCCGATCGCCATTTAAAGGCATTCCATGCACCCAA
ATGCCATGCCCGGTGCGTTTTTTCAAGGTATCATACAAATTAGGGTAATTCGTTACAAAAGCCAAAACGC
CATAATATTGATCCAAGCGCTCTAATTTCTGCGTGATACGATACACTCCAATAGGCGTGGCCAAATCGCC
CTCTAAAGTCTTATCGCCCTTT
